>Addgene plasmid #215003 | pDONR223 LysoFlux (HaloTag7-mGFP-Galectin3-STOP) | addgene full sequence | sequence record 425588 | Addgene NGS Result
TTGAGATCCTTTTTTTCTGCGCGTAATCTGCTGCTTGCAAACAAAAAAACCACCGCTACCAGCGGTGGTT
TGTTTGCCGGATCAAGAGCTACCAACTCTTTTTCCGAAGGTAACTGGCTTCAGCAGAGCGCAGATACCAA
ATACTGTTCTTCTAGTGTAGCCGTAGTTAGGCCACCACTTCAAGAACTCTGTAGCACCGCCTACATACCT
CGCTCTGCTAATCCTGTTACCAGTGGCTGCTGCCAGTGGCGATAAGTCGTGTCTTACCGGGTTGGACTCA
AGACGATAGTTACCGGATAAGGCGCAGCGGTCGGGCTGAACGGGGGGTTCGTGCACACAGCCCAGCTTGG
AGCGAACGACCTACACCGAACTGAGATACCTACAGCGTGAGCTATGAGAAAGCGCCACGCTTCCCGAAGG
GAGAAAGGCGGACAGGTATCCGGTAAGCGGCAGGGTCGGAACAGGAGAGCGCACGAGGGAGCTTCCAGGG
GGAAACGCCTGGTATCTTTATAGTCCTGTCGGGTTTCGCCACCTCTGACTTGAGCGTCGATTTTTGTGAT
GCTCGTCAGGGGGGCGGAGCCTATGGAAAAACGCCAGCAACGCGGCCTTTTTACGGTTCCTGGCCTTTTG
CTGGCCTTTTGCTCACATGTTCTTTCCTGCGTTATCCCCTGATTCTGTGGATAACCGTATTACCGCCTTT
GAGTGAGCTGATACCGCTCGCCGCAGCCGAACGACCGAGCGCAGCGAGTCAGTGAGCGAGGAAGCGGAAG
AGCGCCCAATACGCAAACCGCCTCTCCCCGCGCGTTGGCCGATTCATTAATGCAGCTGGCACGACAGGTT
TCCCGACTGGAAAGCGGGCAGTGAGCGCAACGCAATTAATACGCGTACCGCTAGCCAGGAAGAGTTTGTA
GAAACGCAAAAAGGCCATCCGTCAGGATGGCCTTCTGCTTAGTTTGATGCCTGGCAGTTTATGGCGGGCG
TCCTGCCCGCCACCCTCCGGGCCGTTGCTTCACAACGTTCAAATCCGCTCCCGGCGGATTTGTCCTACTC
AGGAGAGCGTTCACCGACAAACAACAGATAAAACGAAAGGCCCAGTCTTCCGACTGAGCCTTTCGTTTTA
TTTGATGCCTGGCAGTTCCCTACTCTCGCGTTAACGCTAGCATGGATGTTTTCCCAGTCACGACGTTGTA
AAACGACGGCCAGTCTTAAGCTCGGGCCCCAAATAATGATTTTATTTTGACTGATAGTGACCTGTTCGTT
GCAACAAATTGATGAGCAATGCTTTTTTATAATGCCAACTTTGTACAAAAAAGCAGGCTCCGCCACCATG
GAAATCGGTACTGGCTTTCCATTCGACCCCCATTATGTGGAAGTCCTGGGCGAGCGCATGCACTACGTCG
ATGTTGGTCCGCGCGATGGCACCCCTGTGCTGTTCCTGCACGGTAACCCGACCTCCTCCTACGTGTGGCG
CAACATCATCCCGCATGTTGCACCGACCCATCGCTGCATTGCTCCAGACCTGATCGGTATGGGCAAATCC
GACAAACCAGACCTGGGTTATTTCTTCGACGACCACGTCCGCTTCATGGATGCCTTCATCGAAGCCCTGG
GTCTGGAAGAGGTCGTCCTGGTCATTCACGACTGGGGCTCCGCTCTGGGTTTCCACTGGGCCAAGCGCAA
TCCAGAGCGCGTCAAAGGTATTGCATTTATGGAGTTCATCCGCCCTATCCCGACCTGGGACGAATGGCCA
GAATTTGCCCGCGAGACCTTCCAGGCCTTCCGCACCACCGACGTCGGCCGCAAGCTGATCATCGATCAGA
ACGTTTTTATCGAGGGTACGCTGCCGATGGGTGTCGTCCGCCCGCTGACTGAAGTCGAGATGGACCATTA
CCGCGAGCCGTTCCTGAATCCTGTTGACCGCGAGCCACTGTGGCGCTTCCCAAACGAGCTGCCAATCGCC
GGTGAGCCAGCGAACATCGTCGCGCTGGTCGAAGAATACATGGACTGGCTGCACCAGTCCCCTGTCCCGA
AGCTGCTGTTCTGGGGCACCCCAGGCGTTCTGATCCCACCGGCCGAAGCCGCTCGCCTGGCCAAAAGCCT
GCCTAACTGCAAGGCTGTGGACATCGGCCCAGGTCTGAATCTGCTGCAAGAAGACAACCCGGACCTGATC
GGCAGCGAGATCGCGCGCTGGCTGTCTACTCTGGAGATTTCCGGTGGTTCAGGCTCGGGATCCGGGGTGA
GCAAGGGCGAGGAGCTGTTCACCGGGGTGGTGCCCATCCTGGTCGAGCTGGACGGCGACGTAAACGGCCA
CAAGTTCAGCGTGTCCGGCGAGGGCGAGGGCGATGCCACCTACGGCAAGCTGACCCTGAAGTTCATCTGC
ACCACCGGCAAGCTGCCCGTGCCCTGGCCCACCCTCGTGACCACCCTGACCTACGGCGTGCAGTGCTTCA
GCCGCTACCCCGACCACATGAAGCAGCACGACTTCTTCAAGTCCGCCATGCCCGAAGGCTACGTCCAGGA
GCGCACCATCTTCTTCAAGGACGACGGCAACTACAAGACCCGCGCCGAGGTGAAGTTCGAGGGCGACACC
CTGGTGAACCGCATCGAGCTGAAGGGCATCGACTTCAAGGAGGACGGCAACATCCTGGGGCACAAGCTGG
AGTACAACTACAACAGCCACAACGTCTATATCATGGCCGACAAGCAGAAGAACGGCATCAAGGTGAACTT
CAAGATCCGCCACAACATCGAGGACGGCAGCGTGCAGCTCGCCGACCACTACCAGCAGAACACCCCCATC
GGCGACGGCCCCGTGCTGCTGCCCGACAACCACTACCTGAGCACCCAGTCCAAACTGAGCAAAGACCCCA
ACGAGAAGCGCGATCACATGGTCCTGCTGGAGTTCGTGACCGCCGCCGGGATCACTCTCGGCATGGACGA
GCTGTACAAGGGTTCAGGCTCGGGATCTGGGAATTCGGGTATGGCAGACAATTTTTCGCTCCATGATGCG
TTATCTGGGTCTGGAAACCCAAACCCTCAAGGATGGCCTGGCGCATGGGGGAACCAGCCTGCTGGGGCAG
GGGGCTACCCAGGGGCTTCCTATCCTGGGGCCTACCCCGGGCAGGCACCCCCAGGGGCTTATCCTGGACA
GGCACCTCCAGGCGCCTACCATGGAGCACCTGGAGCTTATCCCGGAGCACCTGCACCTGGAGTCTACCCA
GGGCCACCCAGCGGCCCTGGGGCCTACCCATCTTCTGGACAGCCAAGTGCCCCCGGAGCCTACCCTGCCA
CTGGCCCCTATGGCGCCCCTGCTGGG
[414 nt withheld, positions 3317-3730]
TAATGAACCCAGCTTTCTTGTACAAAGTTGGCATTATAAGAAAGCATTGCTTATCAATTTGTTGCAACGA
ACAGGTCACTATCAGTCAAAATAAAATCATTATTTGCCATCCAGCTGATATCCCCTATAGTGAGTCGTAT
TACATGGTCATAGCTGTTTCCTGGCAGCTCTGGCCCGTGTCTCAAAATCTCTGATGTTACATTGCACAAG
ATAAAAATATATCATCATGCCTCCTCTAGACCAGCCAGGACAGAAATGCCTCGACTTCGCTGCTACCCAA
GGTTGCCGGGTGACGCACACCGTGGAAACGGATGAAGGCACGAACCCAGTGGACATAAGCCTGTTCGGTT
CGTAAGCTGTAATGCAAGTAGCGTATGCGCTCACGCAACTGGTCCAGAACCTTGACCGAACGCAGCGGTG
GTAACGGCGCAGTGGCGGTTTTCATGGCTTGTTATGACTGTTTTTTTGGGGTACAGTCTATGCCTCGGGC
ATCCAAGCAGCAAGCGCGTTACGCCGTGGGTCGATGTTTGATGTTATGGAGCAGCAACGATGTTACGCAG
CAGGGCAGTCGCCCTAAAACAAAGTTAAACATTATGAGGGAAGCGGTGATCGCCGAAGTATCGACTCAAC
TATCAGAGGTAGTTGGCGTCATCGAGCGCCATCTCGAACCGACGTTGCTGGCCGTACATTTGTACGGCTC
CGCAGTGGATGGCGGCCTGAAGCCACACAGTGATATTGATTTGCTGGTTACGGTGACCGTAAGGCTTGAT
GAAACAACGCGGCGAGCTTTGATCAACGACCTTTTGGAAACTTCGGCTTCCCCTGGAGAGAGCGAGATTC
TCCGCGCTGTAGAAGTCACCATTGTTGTGCACGACGACATCATTCCGTGGCGTTATCCAGCTAAGCGCGA
ACTGCAATTTGGAGAATGGCAGCGCAATGACATTCTTGCAGGTATCTTCGAGCCAGCCACGATCGACATT
GATCTGGCTATCTTGCTGACAAAAGCAAGAGAACATAGCGTTGCCTTGGTAGGTCCAGCGGCGGAGGAAC
TCTTTGATCCGGTTCCTGAACAGGATCTATTTGAGGCGCTAAATGAAACCTTAACGCTATGGAACTCGCC
GCCCGACTGGGCTGGCGATGAGCGAAATGTAGTGCTTACGTTGTCCCGCATTTGGTACAGCGCAGTAACC
GGCAAAATCGCGCCGAAGGATGTCGCTGCCGACTGGGCAATGGAGCGCCTGCCGGCCCAGTATCAGCCCG
TCATACTTGAAGCTAGACAGGCTTATCTTGGACAAGAAGAAGATCGCTTGGCCTCGCGCGCAGATCAGTT
GGAAGAATTTGTCCACTACGTGAAAGGCGAGATCACCAAGGTAGTCGGCAAATAACCCTCGAGCCACCCA
TGACCAAAATCCCTTAACGTGAGTTACGCGTCGTTCCACTGAGCGTCAGACCCCGTAGAAAAGATCAAAG
GATCTTC
Features (pLannotate 1.2.2; 14 found; start..end, strand, type, name):
      1..589     +  rep_origin     ori: high-copy-number ColE1/pMB1/pBR322/pUC origin of replication
    772..864     +  CDS            lacI (fragment): lac repressor; lacI; The lac repressor binds to the lac operator to inhibit transcription in E. coli. This inhibition can be relieved by adding lactose or isopropyl-β-D-thiogalactopyranoside (IPTG).
    919..946     -  terminator     rrnB T2 terminator: transcription terminator T2 from the E. coli rrnB gene
   1078..1121    +  terminator     rrnB T1 terminator: Escherichia coli rrnB; transcription terminator T1 from the E. coli rrnB gene
   1168..1204    -  CDS            lacZα (fragment): LacZα fragment of β-galactosidase; lacZ fragment
   1220..1319    +  protein_bind   attL1: mutant version of attL; recombination site for the Gateway® LR reaction LR Clonase™
   1331..2214    +  CDS            HaloTag® (fragment): modified bacterial dehalogenase that forms covalent bonds with chloroalkane derivatives
   2237..2950    +  CDS            mEGFP: mEGFP is a basic (constitutively fluorescent) green fluorescent protein published in 2002, derived from Aequorea victoria. It has moderate acid sensitivity.
   2981..3730    +  CDS            LGALS3 (sequence partly withheld): LEG3_HUMAN - Also known as MAC2. Experimental evidence at protein level: Swiss-Prot protein existence level 1. Galactose-specific lectin which binds IgE. May mediate with the alpha-3, beta-1 integrin the stimulation by CSPG4 of endothelial cells migration. Together with DMBT1, required for terminal differentiation of columnar epithelial cells during early embryogenesis (By similarity). In the nucleus: acts as a pre-mRNA splicing factor. Involved in acute inflammatory responses including neutrophil activation and adhesion, chemoattraction of monocytes macrophages, opsonization of apoptotic neut
   3737..3836    -  protein_bind   attL2: mutant version of attL; recombination site for the Gateway® LR reaction LR Clonase™
   3854..3872    -  promoter       T7 promoter: promoter for bacteriophage T7 RNA polymerase
   4062..4085    +  promoter       Pc promoter (fragment): intI1 (promoter lies within the coding sequence); class 1 integron promoter
   4261..4317    +  CDS            GmR (fragment): gentamycin acetyltransferase; aacC1; confers resistance to gentamycin
   4324..5115    +  CDS            SmR: aminoglycoside adenylyltransferase (Murphy, 1985); aadA; confers resistance to spectinomycin and streptomycin
