[The description below was written by a language model from this plasmid's Addgene catalogue record and pLannotate feature annotations shown in this document.]
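Description:
pDONR223 LysoFlux (HaloTag7-mGFP-Galectin3-STOP) is a Gateway entry clone of about 5.2 kb built on the pDONR223 backbone. It is maintained in E. coli through a high-copy ColE1/pUC-type origin and selected with spectinomycin via the aadA (SmR) aminoglycoside adenylyltransferase gene, which sits downstream of a class 1 integron Pc promoter fragment. The remaining backbone annotations are rrnB T1 and T2 terminators upstream of the cloning region, which insulate the insert from read-through transcription, a T7 promoter next to attL2, and short lacI, lacZα and GmR fragments that appear to be non-functional remnants.

The payload lies between attL1 and attL2 and is a single fusion reading frame. It consists of HaloTag7 (a modified bacterial dehalogenase that binds chloroalkane ligands covalently), then monomeric EGFP, then human galectin-3 (LGALS3), so both tags are N-terminal to the lectin. The name indicates that the reading frame ends in a stop codon, so no C-terminal tag would be added from a destination vector. As an entry clone it has no annotated eukaryotic promoter. Expression requires an LR Clonase reaction to move the cassette into a destination vector that supplies the promoter and the host-specific elements.

The record does not spell out the application. The name "LysoFlux" suggests a reporter related to lysosomes. This would fit general knowledge that galectin-3 is recruited to damaged endolysosomal membranes when lumenal glycans become exposed, and that HaloTag-GFP tandem fusions can be used to follow delivery to and processing in lysosomes. That reading is an inference from the name and not a stated purpose.
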