Addgene plasmid #215003: pDONR223 LysoFlux (HaloTag7-mGFP-Galectin3-STOP)
Depositing lab: Wade Harper.
Backbone
  Vector backbone: pDONR223
  Vector type: Gateway
Growth in bacteria
  Bacterial resistance: Spectinomycin, 50 μg/mL
  Growth temperature: 37°C
  Growth strain: DH5alpha
  Copy number: High Copy
Gene/Insert
  Gene/Insert name: LGALS3
  Species: H. sapiens (human)
  Entrez Gene: LGALS3 (a.k.a. CBP35, GAL3, GALBP, GALIG, L31, LGALS2, MAC2)
  Tag / fusion protein: HaloTag(7)-mGFP (N terminal on insert)
  Cloning method: Gateway Cloning
How to cite: pDONR223 LysoFlux (HaloTag7-mGFP-Galectin3-STOP) was a gift from Wade Harper (Addgene plasmid # 215003 ; http://n2t.net/addgene:215003 ; RRID:Addgene_215003)
